Addgene plasmid #209721: pCMV-Cox4-Clover
Purpose: Mammalian expression of clover localized to mitochondria
Depositing lab: Stewart Loh. Depositing organization: SUNY Upstate Medical University. Publication: Adaptable, turn-on maturation (ATOM) fluorescent biosensors for multiplexed detection in cells. Sekhon H, Ha JH, Presti MF, Procopio SB, Jarvis AR, Mirsky PO, John AM, Loh SN. Nat Methods. 2023 Nov 9. doi: 10.1038/s41592-023-02065-w. PubMed 37945909.
Backbone
  Vector backbone: pCMV-N1
  Vector type: Mammalian Expression
Growth in bacteria
  Bacterial resistance: Kanamycin, 50 μg/mL
  Growth temperature: 37°C
  Growth strain: DH5alpha
  Copy number: High Copy
Gene/Insert
  Gene/Insert name: Cox4-Clover
  Species: Synthetic
  Tag / fusion protein: Cos4 (N terminal on insert)
  Cloning method: Restriction Enzyme; 5′ cloning site Unknown (unknown if destroyed); 3′ cloning site Unknown (unknown if destroyed)
Terms and licenses: Academic/Nonprofit Terms; Industry Terms: Not Available to Industry
Depositor comments: Please visit https://doi.org/10.1101/2023.03.28.534597 for bioRxiv preprint.
How to cite: pCMV-Cox4-Clover was a gift from Stewart Loh (Addgene plasmid # 209721 ; http://n2t.net/addgene:209721 ; RRID:Addgene_209721)
