[The description below was written by a language model from this plasmid's Addgene catalogue record and pLannotate feature annotations shown in this document.]
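Description:
pCMV-Cox4-Clover is a 4,785 nt mammalian expression plasmid built on a pCMV-N1 backbone and designed to produce the green-yellow fluorescent protein Clover targeted to mitochondria. It is propagated in E. coli from a high-copy ColE1/pUC-type origin and selected with kanamycin. Resistance comes from a Tn5 aminoglycoside phosphotransferase (NeoR/KanR) cassette preceded by both a bacterial bla promoter and the SV40 enhancer/early promoter and followed by an HSV TK polyadenylation signal. This dual-promoter arrangement lets the same gene confer kanamycin resistance in bacteria and G418 resistance in mammalian cells. An f1 bacteriophage origin is also present. The short ble and bGH poly(A) matches near the marker are annotated only as fragments, most likely sequence carried along with the backbone.

The expression unit is driven by the human cytomegalovirus immediate early enhancer and promoter, followed by a remnant of the multiple cloning site. The open reading frame begins with a short fragment of yeast COX4, a subunit of cytochrome c oxidase. This N-terminal portion presumably serves as the mitochondrial targeting presequence, consistent with the stated purpose and the catalogue's N-terminal fusion entry, spelled "Cos4" there. It is fused upstream of a mammalian codon-optimized fluorescent protein that the annotation software identifies as mClover2, a monomeric Clover derivative. An SV40 poly(A) signal terminates the transcript, and the small large T antigen fragment annotated just before it is probably part of that SV40-derived 3′ region. The cloning sites used are not recorded. The plasmid was deposited with work on turn-on maturation fluorescent biosensors for multiplexed detection in cells, but the record does not state its specific role there beyond mitochondrial expression of Clover.
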