Features (pLannotate 1.2.2; 15 found; start..end, strand, type, name):
     61..364     +  enhancer       CMV enhancer: human cytomegalovirus immediate early enhancer
    365..568     +  promoter       CMV promoter: human cytomegalovirus (CMV) immediate early promoter
    591..637     +  misc_feature   MCS (fragment): multiple cloning site
    642..716     +  CDS            COX4 (fragment): COX4_YEAST - Experimental evidence at protein level: Swiss-Prot protein existence level 1. Component of the cytochrome c oxidase, the last enzyme in the mitochondrial electron transport chain which drives oxidative phosphorylation. The respiratory chain contains 3 multisubunit complexes succinate dehydrogenase (complex II, CII), ubiquinol- cytochrome c oxidoreductase (cytochrome b-c1 complex, complex III, CIII) and cytochrome c oxidase (complex IV, CIV), that cooperate to transfer electrons derived from NADH and succinate to molecular oxygen, creating an electrochemical gradient over the inner
    735..1451    +  CDS            mClover2: monomeric derivative of the bright green-yellow fluorescent protein Clover mammalian codon-optimized
   1467..1550    +  CDS            large T antigen (fragment): large T antigen from SV40 (simian virus 40)
   1573..1694    +  polyA_signal   SV40 poly(A) signal: SV40 polyadenylation signal
   1728..2156    -  rep_origin     f1 ori (sequence partly withheld): f1 bacteriophage origin of replication; arrow indicates direction of (+) strand synthesis
   2183..2287    +  promoter       AmpR promoter: bla
   2289..2646    +  promoter       SV40 promoter: SV40 enhancer and early promoter
   2681..3475    +  CDS            NeoR/KanR: aminoglycoside phosphotransferase from Tn5; aph(3')-II (or nptII); confers resistance to neomycin, kanamycin, and G418 (Geneticin®)
   3496..3648    +  CDS            ble (fragment): BLE_KLEPN - Experimental evidence at protein level: Swiss-Prot protein existence level 1. Binding protein with a strong affinity to the bleomycin family of antibiotics. Binds to CL990; an antimitotic-antibiotic compound. From Klebsiella pneumoniae.
   3707..3754    +  polyA_signal   HSV TK poly(A) signal: herpes simplex virus thymidine kinase polyadenylation signal (Cole and Stacy, 1985)
   3845..3861    -  polyA_signal   bGH poly(A) signal (fragment): bovine growth hormone polyadenylation signal
   4083..4671    +  rep_origin     ori: high-copy-number ColE1/pMB1/pBR322/pUC origin of replication
>Addgene plasmid #209721 | pCMV-Cox4-Clover | addgene full sequence | sequence record 413189 | Addgene NGS Result
TAGTTATTAATAGTAATCAATTACGGGGTCATTAGTTCATAGCCCATATATGGAGTTCCGCGTTACATAA
CTTACGGTAAATGGCCCGCCTGGCTGACCGCCCAACGACCCCCGCCCATTGACGTCAATAATGACGTATG
TTCCCATAGTAACGCCAATAGGGACTTTCCATTGACGTCAATGGGTGGAGTATTTACGGTAAACTGCCCA
CTTGGCAGTACATCAAGTGTATCATATGCCAAGTACGCCCCCTATTGACGTCAATGACGGTAAATGGCCC
GCCTGGCATTATGCCCAGTACATGACCTTATGGGACTTTCCTACTTGGCAGTACATCTACGTATTAGTCA
TCGCTATTACCATGGTGATGCGGTTTTGGCAGTACATCAATGGGCGTGGATAGCGGTTTGACTCACGGGG
ATTTCCAAGTCTCCACCCCATTGACGTCAATGGGAGTTTGTTTTGGCACCAAAATCAACGGGACTTTCCA
AAATGTCGTAACAACTCCGCCCCATTGACGCAAATGGGCGGTAGGCGTGTACGGTGGGAGGTCTATATAA
GCAGAGCTGGTTTAGTGAACCGTCAGATCCGCTAGCGCTACCGGACTCAGATCTCGAGCTCAAGCTTCGA
ATTCTGCCACCATGTTGAGTCTCAGGCAATCCATAAGGTTCTTCAAGCCTGCAACACGAACTCTTTGTTC
TAGTCGGTATCTGCTCGCACCGGTCTCAGGTGCTGTGAGCAAGGGCGAGGAGCTGTTCACCGGGGTGGTG
CCCATCCTGGTCGAGCTGGACGGCGACGTAAACGGCCACAAGTTCAGCGTCCGCGGCGAGGGCGAGGGCG
ATGCCACCAACGGCAAGCTGACCCTGAAGTTCATCTGCACCACCGGCAAGCTGCCCGTGCCCTGGCCCAC
CCTCGTGACCACCTTCGGCTACGGCGTGGCCTGCTTCAGCCGCTACCCCGACCACATGAAGCAGCACGAC
TTCTTCAAGTCCGCCATGCCCGAAGGCTACGTCCAGGAGCGCACCATCTCTTTCAAGGACGACGGTACCT
ACAAGACCCGCGCCGAGGTGAAGTTCGAGGGCGACACCCTGGTGAACCGCATCGAGCTGAAGGGCATCGA
CTTCAAGGAGGACGGCAACATCCTGGGGCACAAGCTGGAGTACAACTTCAACAGCCACAACGTCTATATC
ACGGCCGACAAGCAGAAGAACGGCATCAAGGCTAACTTCAAGATCCGCCACAACGTTGAGGACGGCAGCG
TGCAGCTCGCCGACCACTACCAGCAGAACACCCCCATCGGCGACGGCCCCGTGCTGCTGCCCGACAACCA
CTACCTGAGCCATCAGTCCGCCCTGAGCAAAGACCCCAACGAGAAGCGCGATCACATGGTCCTGCTGGAG
TTCGTGACCGCCGCCGGGATCACTCTCGGCATGGACGAGCTGTACAAGTAAGCGGCCGCGACTCTAGATC
ATAATCAGCCATACCACATTTGTAGAGGTTTTACTTGCTTTAAAAAACCTCCCACACCTCCCCCTGAACC
TGAAACATAAAATGAATGCAATTGTTGTTGTTAACTTGTTTATTGCAGCTTATAATGGTTACAAATAAAG
CAATAGCATCACAAATTTCACAAATAAAGCATTTTTTTCACTGCATTCTAGTTGTGGTTTGTCCAAACTC
ATCAATGTATCTTAAGGCGTAAATTGTAAGCGTTAATATTTTGTTAAAATTCGCGTTAAATTTTTGTTAA
ATCAGCTCATTTTTTAACCAATAGGCCGAAATCGGCAAAATCCCTTATAAATCAAAAGAATAGACCGAGA
TAGGGT
[37 nt withheld, positions 1827-1863]
AAAGAACGTGGACTCCAACGTCAAAGG
[49 nt withheld, positions 1891-1939]
T
[91 nt withheld, positions 1941-2031]
G
[124 nt withheld, positions 2033-2156]
CAGGTGGCACTTTTCGGGGAAATGTGCGCGGAACCCCTATTTGTTTATTTTTCTAAATACATTCAAATAT
GTATCCGCTCATGAGACAATAACCCTGATAAATGCTTCAATAATATTGAAAAAGGAAGAGTCCTGAGGCG
GAAAGAACCAGCTGTGGAATGTGTGTCAGTTAGGGTGTGGAAAGTCCCCAGGCTCCCCAGCAGGCAGAAG
TATGCAAAGCATGCATCTCAATTAGTCAGCAACCAGGTGTGGAAAGTCCCCAGGCTCCCCAGCAGGCAGA
AGTATGCAAAGCATGCATCTCAATTAGTCAGCAACCATAGTCCCGCCCCTAACTCCGCCCATCCCGCCCC
TAACTCCGCCCAGTTCCGCCCATTCTCCGCCCCATGGCTGACTAATTTTTTTTATTTATGCAGAGGCCGA
GGCCGCCTCGGCCTCTGAGCTATTCCAGAAGTAGTGAGGAGGCTTTTTTGGAGGCCTAGGCTTTTGCAAA
GATCGATCAAGAGACAGGATGAGGATCGTTTCGCATGATTGAACAAGATGGATTGCACGCAGGTTCTCCG
GCCGCTTGGGTGGAGAGGCTATTCGGCTATGACTGGGCACAACAGACAATCGGCTGCTCTGATGCCGCCG
TGTTCCGGCTGTCAGCGCAGGGGCGCCCGGTTCTTTTTGTCAAGACCGACCTGTCCGGTGCCCTGAATGA
ACTGCAAGACGAGGCAGCGCGGCTATCGTGGCTGGCCACGACGGGCGTTCCTTGCGCAGCTGTGCTCGAC
GTTGTCACTGAAGCGGGAAGGGACTGGCTGCTATTGGGCGAAGTGCCGGGGCAGGATCTCCTGTCATCTC
ACCTTGCTCCTGCCGAGAAAGTATCCATCATGGCTGATGCAATGCGGCGGCTGCATACGCTTGATCCGGC
TACCTGCCCATTCGACCACCAAGCGAAACATCGCATCGAGCGAGCACGTACTCGGATGGAAGCCGGTCTT
GTCGATCAGGATGATCTGGACGAAGAGCATCAGGGGCTCGCGCCAGCCGAACTGTTCGCCAGGCTCAAGG
CGAGCATGCCCGACGGCGAGGATCTCGTCGTGACCCATGGCGATGCCTGCTTGCCGAATATCATGGTGGA
AAATGGCCGCTTTTCTGGATTCATCGACTGTGGCCGGCTGGGTGTGGCGGACCGCTATCAGGACATAGCG
TTGGCTACCCGTGATATTGCTGAAGAGCTTGGCGGCGAATGGGCTGACCGCTTCCTCGTGCTTTACGGTA
TCGCCGCTCCCGATTCGCAGCGCATCGCCTTCTATCGCCTTCTTGACGAGTTCTTCTGAGCGGGACTCTG
GGGTTCGAAATGACCGACCAAGCGACGCCCAACCTGCCATCACGAGATTTCGATTCCACCGCCGCCTTCT
ATGAAAGGTTGGGCTTCGGAATCGTTTTCCGGGACGCCGGCTGGATGATCCTCCAGCGCGGGGATCTCAT
GCTGGAGTTCTTCGCCCACCCTAGGGGGAGGCTAACTGAAACACGGAAGGAGACAATACCGGAAGGAACC
CGCGCTATGACGGCAATAAAAAGACAGAATAAAACGCACGGTGTTGGGTCGTTTGTTCATAAACGCGGGG
TTCGGTCCCAGGGCTGGCACTCTGTCGATACCCCACCGAGACCCCATTGGGGCCAATACGCCCGCGTTTC
TTCCTTTTCCCCACCCCACCCCCCAAGTTCGGGTGAAGGCCCAGGGCTCGCAGCCAACGTCGGGGCGGCA
GGCCCTGCCATAGCCTCAGGTTACTCATATATACTTTAGATTGATTTAAAACTTCATTTTTAATTTAAAA
GGATCTAGGTGAAGATCCTTTTTGATAATCTCATGACCAAAATCCCTTAACGTGAGTTTTCGTTCCACTG
AGCGTCAGACCCCGTAGAAAAGATCAAAGGATCTTCTTGAGATCCTTTTTTTCTGCGCGTAATCTGCTGC
TTGCAAACAAAAAAACCACCGCTACCAGCGGTGGTTTGTTTGCCGGATCAAGAGCTACCAACTCTTTTTC
CGAAGGTAACTGGCTTCAGCAGAGCGCAGATACCAAATACTGTTCTTCTAGTGTAGCCGTAGTTAGGCCA
CCACTTCAAGAACTCTGTAGCACCGCCTACATACCTCGCTCTGCTAATCCTGTTACCAGTGGCTGCTGCC
AGTGGCGATAAGTCGTGTCTTACCGGGTTGGACTCAAGACGATAGTTACCGGATAAGGCGCAGCGGTCGG
GCTGAACGGGGGGTTCGTGCACACAGCCCAGCTTGGAGCGAACGACCTACACCGAACTGAGATACCTACA
GCGTGAGCTATGAGAAAGCGCCACGCTTCCCGAAGGGAGAAAGGCGGACAGGTATCCGGTAAGCGGCAGG
GTCGGAACAGGAGAGCGCACGAGGGAGCTTCCAGGGGGAAACGCCTGGTATCTTTATAGTCCTGTCGGGT
TTCGCCACCTCTGACTTGAGCGTCGATTTTTGTGATGCTCGTCAGGGGGGCGGAGCCTATGGAAAAACGC
CAGCAACGCGGCCTTTTTACGGTTCCTGGCCTTTTGCTGGCCTTTTGCTCACATGTTCTTTCCTGCGTTA
TCCCCTGATTCTGTGGATAACCGTATTACCGCCATGCAT
